>Addgene plasmid #45289 | pLEX_970_puro_DEST_V5_SKIL | depositor partial sequence | sequence record 63349 | SKIL 351 fwd
NNNNNNTTCNNCNNNNATCACCTCAGGTTCTTCCTGGCCCATTGCTCATCCCTTCAGATAGCTCCACAGA
ACTCACTCAGACTGTGTTGGAAGGGGAATCTATTTCTTGTTTTCAAGTTGGAGGAGAAAAGAGACTCTGT
TTGCCCCAAGTCTTAAATTCTGTTCTCCGAGAATTTACACTCCAGCAAATAAATACAGTGTGTGATGAAC
TGTACATATATTGTTCAAGGTGTACTTCAGACCAGCTTCATATCTTAAAGGTACTGGGCATACTTCCATT
CAATGCCCCATCCTGTGGGCTGATTACATTAACTGATGCACAAAGATTATGTAATGCTTTATTGCGGCCA
CGAACTTTTCCTCAAAATGGTAGCGTACTTCCTGCTAAAAGCTCATTGGCCCAGTTAAAGGAAACTGGCA
GTGCCTTTGAAGTTGAGCATGAATGCCTAGGCAAATGTCAGGGTTTATTTGCACCCCAGTTTTATGTTCA
GCCTGATGCTCCGTGTATTCAATGTCTGGAGTGTTGTGGAATGTTTGCACCCCAGACGTTTGTGATGCAT
TCTCACAGATCACCTGACAAAAGAACTTGCCACTGGGGCTTTGAATCAGCTAAATGGCATTGCTATCTTC
ATGTGAACCAAAAATACTTAGGAACACCTGAAGAAAAGAAACTGAAGATAATTTTAGAAGAAATGAAGGA
GAAGTTTAGCATGAGAAGTGGAAAGAGAAATCAATCCAAGACAGATGCACCATCAGGAATGGAAATTACA
GTCATGGTATCCTGTTATAAAGCAGGAAGGTGACCATGTTTCTCANACACATTCATTTTTACACCCCAGC
TACTACTTATACATGTGTGATAAAGTGGGTTGCCCCAAATGTGTCACTTACTTCTGCTGTATCCCAGTCT
AAAGAGCTCACAAAGACAGAGGCAGTAAGTCCATATCAAGACAGTCAGAGANGCTCACAGTAGTGNNAAA
CTTCAAAAACAGTGTCTTATCCAGATGTCTCACTGAGACAGANNANGNNTTAAAACAGTNNAGAATNTGT
ANCGTTTANATGCATCANCTCAAATAATCNACAGTAAAGNATCTGNNNNGCNN
