>Addgene plasmid #45289 | pLEX_970_puro_DEST_V5_SKIL | depositor partial sequence | sequence record 63350 | SKIL 1173 fwd
NNNNNNNNTTNCCNNAGCTACTACTTATACATGTGTGATAAAGTGGTTGCCCCAAATGTGTCACTTACTT
CTGCTGTATCCCAGTCTAAAGAGCTCACAAAGACAGAGGCAAGTAAGTCCATATCAAGACAGTCAGAGAA
GGCTCACAGTAGTGGTAAACTTCAAAAAACAGTGTCTTATCCAGATGTCTCACTTGAGGAACAGGAGAAA
ATGGATTTAAAAACAAGTAGAGAATTATGTAGCCGTTTAGATGCATCAATCTCAAATAATTCTACAAGTA
AAAGGAAATCTGAGTCTGCCACTTGCAACTTAGTCAGAGACATAAACAAAGTGGGAATTGGCCTTGTTGC
TGCCGCTTCATCTCCGCTTCTTGTGAAAGATGTCATTTGTGAGGATGATAAGGGAAAAATCATGGAAGAA
GTAATGAGAACTTATTTAAAACAACAGGAAAAACTAAACTTGATTTTGCAAAAGAAGCAACAACTTCAGA
TGGAAGTAAAAATGTTGAGTAGTTCAAAATCTATGAAGGAACTCACTGAAGAACAGCAGAATTTACAGAA
AGAGCTTGAATCTTTGCAGAATGAACATGCTCAAAGAATGGAAGAATTTTATGTTGAACAGAAAGACTTA
GAGAAAAAATTGGAGCAGATAATGAAGCAAAAATGTACCTGTGACTCAAATTTAGAAAAAGACAAAGAGG
CTGAATATGCAGGACAGTTGGCAGAACTGAGGCAGAGATTGGACCATGCTGAGGCCGATAGGCAAGAACT
CCAAGATGAACTCAGACAGGAACGGGAAGCAAGACAGAAGTTAGAGATGATGATAAAAGAGCTAAAGCTG
CAAATTCTGAAATCATCAAAGACTGCTAAAGAATACCCAACTTTCTTGTACAAAGTGGTTGGTAAGCCTA
TCCCTAACCCTCTCCTCGGTCTCGATTCTACGTAGTAATGAGGCGCGTTAAGTCGACATCAACCTCTGGA
TTACAAATTTGTGAAGATTGACTGGTATTCTTACTATGTTGCTCCTTTTACGCTATGTGGATACGCTGCT
TTAATGCCTTTGTATCATGCTNTGNNNCCGTATGGCTTTCATTTCTCCNCCTNGTATAANNNNNNGCTGN
CTNTTTATGANNNNNNNGNNNCCGNTGNCAGNNAACNNNGGCNNGGNNNNGNCNCNGNNNNNN
