>Addgene plasmid #45289 | pLEX_970_puro_DEST_V5_SKIL | depositor partial sequence | sequence record 63351 | SKIL 1564 fwd
ANNNNNANGNAANCATGAGAGTATGAGACTTATTTANCANCAGGAAACTAAACTTGATTTTGCAAAGAGC
AACAACTTCAGATGGAAGTANAATGTTGAGTAGTTCAAATCTATGAGGACTCACTGAGANAGCAGATTTA
CAGAAGAGCTTGATCTTTGCAGAATGAACATGCTCAAAGAATGGAANAATTTTATGTTGAACAGAAAGAC
TTAGAGAAAAAATTGGAGCAGANATGAAGCAAAAAT
