>Addgene plasmid #45289 | pLEX_970_puro_DEST_V5_SKIL | depositor partial sequence | sequence record 63352 | SKIL 5'
NNNNNNNNNNNNNNTCCNNNNNNNNNNNNACNNNNNNGGGCGGTANGCGTGTACGGTGGGAGGTCTATAT
AAGCAGAGCTCTCTGGCTAACTGTCGGGATCAACAAGTTTGTACAAAAAAGTTGGCATGGAAAACCTCCA
GACAAATTTCTCCTTGGTTCAGGGCTCAACTAAAAAACTGAATGGGATGGGAGATGATGGCAGCCCCCCA
GCGAAAAAAATGATAACGGACATTCATGTAAATGGAAAAACGATAAACAAGGTGCCAACAGTTAAGAAGG
AACACTTGGATGACTATGGAGAAGCACCAGTGGAAACTGATGGAGAGCATGTTAAGCGAACCTGTACTTC
TGTTCCTGAAACTTTGCATTTAAATCCCAGTTTGAAACACACATTGGCACAATTCCATTTAAGTAGTCAG
AGCTCGCTGGGTGGACCAGCAGCATTTTCTGCTCGGCATTCCCAAGAAAGCATGTCGCCTACTGTATTTC
TGCCTCTTCCATCACCTCAGGTTCTTCCTGGCCCATTGCTCATCCCTTCAGATAGCTCCACAGAACTCAC
TCAGACTGTGTTGGAAGGGGAATCTATTTCTTGTTTTCAAGTTGGAGGAGAAAAGAGACTCTGTTTGCCC
CAAGTCTTAAATTCTGTTCTCCGAGAATTTACACTCCAGCAAATAAATACAGTGTGTGATGAACTGTACA
TATATTGTTCAAGGTGTACTTCAGACCAGCTTCATATCTTAAAGGTACTGGGCATACTTCCATTCAATGC
CCCATCCTGTGGGCTGATTACATTAACTGATGCACAAAGATTATGTAATGCTTTATTGCGGCCACGAACT
TTTCCTCAAAATGGTAGCGTACTTTCCTGCTAAAAGCTCATTGGCCCAGTTAAAGGAAACTGGCANTGCC
TTTGAAGTTGAGCATGAATGNCCTAGGCAAATGTCANGGTTTATTTGCACCCCCAGTTTTATGTTCANCC
TGATGCTCCGTGTATTCAATGTCTGGGAGTGTNGTGGAATGTTTGCNACCCCCAGACGNTTGNTGATGCA
TTTCTCACAGATCACCCTGACAAAAGAACCTTGCCACTGGGGGCCTTTGAATCAGCTAAANNGGCNTTTG
CCTATTCTTTCATGNNNANCNAAAATACTNANGNANNNCCTGAANNAAAANAAANNNNAANANNNNTTTT
TNNNAANNNAAANNN
