>Addgene plasmid #45289 | pLEX_970_puro_DEST_V5_SKIL | depositor partial sequence | sequence record 63353 | SKIL 3'
NNNNNNNCNNTTGNNNNANNTTGGGTATTCTTTAGCAGTCTTTGATGATTTCAGAATTTGCAGCTTTAGC
TCTTTTATCATCATCTCTAACTTCTGTCTTGCTTCCCGTTCCTGTCTGAGTTCATCTTGGAGTTCTTGCC
TATCGGCCTCAGCATGGTCCAATCTCTGCCTCAGTTCTGCCAACTGTCCTGCATATTCAGCCTCTTTGTC
TTTTTCTAAATTTGAGTCACAGGTACATTTTTGCTTCATTATCTGCTCCAATTTTTTCTCTAAGTCTTTC
TGTTCAACATAAAATTCTTCCATTCTTTGAGCATGTTCATTCTGCAAAGATTCAAGCTCTTTCTGTAAAT
TCTGCTGTTCTTCAGTGAGTTCCTTCATAGATTTTGAACTACTCAACATTTTTACTTCCATCTGAAGTTG
TTGCTTCTTTTGCAAAATCAAGTTTAGTTTTTCCTGTTGTTTTAAATAAGTTCTCATTACTTCTTCCATG
ATTTTTCCCTTATCATCCTCACAAATGACATCTTTCACAAGAAGCGGAGATGAAGCGGCAGCAACAAGGC
CAATTCCCACTTTGTTTATGTCTCTGACTAAGTTGCAAGTGGCAGACTCAGATTTCCTTTTACTTGTAGA
ATTATTTGAGATTGATGCATCTAAACGGCTACATAATTCTCTACTTGTTTTTAAATCCATTTTCTCCTGT
TCCTCAAGTGAGACATCTGGATAAGACACTGTTTTTTGAAGTTTACCACTACTGTGAGCCTTCTCTGACT
GTCTTGATATGGACTTACTTGCCTCTGTCTTTGTGAGCTCTTTAGACTGGGATACAGCAGAAGTAAGTGA
CACATTTGGGGCAANCACTTTATCACACATGTATAAGTAGTAGCTGGGGTGTAAAAATGAATGTGTCTGA
GAACATGGTCACCTTCCTGCTTTATAACANGATACCATGACTGTANTCCATTCCTGANGGNGCATCTGTC
TTGNATGATTTCNCTTTCCNCTTCTCATGCTAAACTTCTCCNTCATTTCTTCNAAAATNTCNTCAGTTTC
TTTTNNTCNNNNNN
