>Addgene plasmid #45289 | pLEX_970_puro_DEST_V5_SKIL | addgene partial sequence | sequence record 64216 | WPRE-R 5'-CATAGCGTAAAAGGAGCAACA-3'
CAGTCAATCTTTCACAAATTTTGTAATCCAGAGGTTGATTGTCGACTTAACGCGCCACCGGTTAGCGCTA
GCTCATTACTACGTAGAATCGAGACCGAGGAGAGGGTTAGGGATAGGCTTACCAACCACTTTGTACAAGA
AAGTTGGGCATTCTTTAGCAGTCTTTGATGATTTCAGAATTTGCAGCTTTAGCTCTTTTATCATCATCTC
TAACTTCTGTCTTGCTTCCCGTTCCTGTCTGAGTTCATCTTGGAGTTCTTGCCTATCGGCCTCAGCATGG
TCCAATCTCTGCCTCAGTTCTGCCAACTGTCCTGCATATTCAGCCTCTTTGTCTTTTTCTAAATTTGAGT
CACAGGTACATTTTTGCTTCATTATCTGCTCCAATTTTTTCTCTAAGTCTTTCTGTTCAACATAAAATTC
TTCCATTCTTTGAGCATGTTCATTCTGCAAAGATTCAAGCTCTTTCTGTAAATTCTGCTGTTCTTCAGTG
AGTTCCTTCATAGATTTTGAACTACTCAACATTTTTACTTCCATCTGAAGTTGTTGCTTCTTTTGCAAAA
TCAAGTTTAGTTTTTCCTGTTGTTTTAAATAAGTTCTCATTACTTCTTCCATGATTTTTCCCTTATCATC
CTCACAAATGACATCTTTCACAAGAAGCGGAGATGAAGCGGCAGCAACAAGGCCAATTCCCACTTTGTTT
ATGTCTCTGACTAAGTTGCAAGTGGCAGACTCAGATTTCCTTTTACTTGTAGAATTATTTGAGATTGATG
CATCTAAACGGCTACATAATTCTCTACTTGTTTTTAAATCCATTTTCTCCTGTTCCTCAAGTGAGACATC
TGGATAAGACACTGTTTTTTGAAGTTTACCACTACTGTGAGCCTTCTCTGACTGTCTTGATATGGACTTA
CTTGCCTCTGTCTTTGTGAGCTCTTTAGACTGGGATACAGCA
