[The description below was written by a language model from this plasmid's Addgene catalogue record.]
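Description:
pLEX_970_puro_DEST_V5_SKIL is a lentiviral mammalian expression plasmid built on the pLEX_970 backbone, a Gateway destination vector into which the human SKIL open reading frame (also known as SnoN, SNO, SnoA or SnoI) has been recombined. The insert is recorded as 2052 bp, and part of the plasmid derives from the CCSB human ORFeome collection, which indicates that the ORF came from that resource as an entry clone. The backbone supplies a V5 epitope fused to the C terminus of the protein, so the expressed SKIL can be detected or immunoprecipitated with anti-V5 antibodies without needing a gene-specific reagent. In bacteria the plasmid is maintained at high copy under ampicillin selection. In mammalian cells, a puromycin resistance marker allows selection of cells that have stably taken up the construct.

As a lentiviral transfer vector, it is meant to be packaged into viral particles and delivered by transduction, leading to integration and sustained expression of the tagged ORF in target cells. The record does not state which promoter drives SKIL, how the puromycin cassette is expressed, or other backbone details such as LTR configuration or post-transcriptional elements. No feature table was provided to fill those gaps. The associated publication concerns a systematic examination of genes in the 3q26 region that identified SKIL and TLOC1 as cancer drivers. This points to the construct's use for ectopic overexpression of SKIL in functional assays of oncogenic activity.
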