Addgene plasmid #45289: pLEX_970_puro_DEST_V5_SKIL
Depositing lab: William Hahn. Depositing organization: Dana-Farber Cancer Institute. Publication: Systematic interrogation of 3q26 identifies TLOC1 and SKIL as cancer drivers. Hagerstrand D, Tong A, Schumacher SE, Ilic N, Shen RR, Cheung HW, Vazquez F, Shrestha Y, Kim SY, Giacomelli AO, Rosenbluh J, Schinzel AC, Spardy NA, Barbie DA, Mermel CH, Weir BA, Garraway LA, Tamayo P, Mesirov JP, Beroukhim R, Hahn WC. Cancer Discov. 2013 Jun 13. [Epub ahead of print] 10.1158/2159-8290.CD-12-0592 PubMed 23764425.
Backbone
  Vector backbone: pLEX_970
  Vector type: Mammalian Expression, Lentiviral
  Selectable markers: Puromycin
Growth in bacteria
  Bacterial resistance: Ampicillin, 100 μg/mL
  Growth temperature: 37°C
  Growth strain: DH5alpha
  Copy number: High Copy
Gene/Insert
  Gene/Insert name: SNON
  Species: H. sapiens (human)
  Insert size (bp): 2052
  Entrez Gene: SKIL (a.k.a. SNO, SnoA, SnoI, SnoN)
  Tag / fusion protein: V5 (C terminal on backbone)
  Cloning method: Gateway Cloning
  Sequencing primers: 5′ pLEX-fwd; 3′ pLEX-rev
Resource information
  A portion of this plasmid was derived from a plasmid made by: THE CCSB HUMAN ORFEOME COLLECTION
Terms and licenses: Academic/Nonprofit Terms; Industry Terms: Not Available to Industry
How to cite: pLEX_970_puro_DEST_V5_SKIL was a gift from William Hahn (Addgene plasmid # 45289 ; http://n2t.net/addgene:45289 ; RRID:Addgene_45289)
